Addgene plasmid #1151: pGALSc104(G217S/T499I)
Depositing lab: Susan Lindquist. Depositing organization: Whitehead Institute for Biomedical Research. Publication: Dominant gain-of-function mutations in Hsp104p reveal crucial roles for the middle region. Schirmer EC, Homann OR, Kowal AS, Lindquist S. Mol Biol Cell 2004 May;15(5):2061-72. Epub 2004 Feb 20. 10.1091/mbc.e02-08-0502 PubMed 14978213.
Backbone
  Vector backbone: pLA1 (pRS313:GAL1-10)
  Backbone size w/o insert (bp): 5703
  Vector type: Yeast Expression
Growth in bacteria
  Bacterial resistance: Ampicillin, 100 μg/mL
  Growth temperature: 37°C
  Growth strain: DH5alpha
  Copy number: High Copy
Gene/Insert
  Gene/Insert name: HSP104 (alt name: 5707)
  Species: S. cerevisiae (budding yeast)
  Insert size (bp): 2850
  Mutation: G217S/T499I
  GenBank ID: M67479
  Entrez Gene: HSP104 (a.k.a. YLL026W)
  Cloning method: Restriction Enzyme; 5′ cloning site BamHI (not destroyed); 3′ cloning site SacI (not destroyed)
  Sequencing primers: 5′ TACCTCTATACTTTAACGTC
Terms and licenses: Academic/Nonprofit Terms; Industry Terms: Not Available to Industry
How to cite: pGALSc104(G217S/T499I) was a gift from Susan Lindquist (Addgene plasmid # 1151 ; http://n2t.net/addgene:1151 ; RRID:Addgene_1151)
