[The description below was written by a language model from this plasmid's Addgene catalogue record and pLannotate feature annotations shown in this document.]
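Description:
pGALSc104(G217S/T499I) is a yeast expression shuttle plasmid built on pLA1, a derivative of the centromeric vector pRS313 that carries the divergent GAL1-10 promoter region. In Saccharomyces cerevisiae it is maintained at low copy through a CEN6/ARS element and selected by histidine prototrophy via the HIS3 marker with its native promoter. In E. coli it replicates from a high-copy ColE1/pUC-type origin under ampicillin selection (β-lactamase). An f1 origin and pBluescript-derived remnants are also present, including lac promoter/operator elements, a lacZα fragment, T3 and T7 promoters and part of the multiple cloning site. These are inherited from the pRS backbone and are not central to its use.

The payload is the S. cerevisiae HSP104 open reading frame, cloned between BamHI and SacI sites immediately downstream of the full GAL1 promoter. Expression is therefore Gal4-regulated and galactose-inducible. Only a fragment of the GAL10 side of the divergent promoter is annotated. Hsp104 is a hexameric ATP-dependent disaggregase that works with Hsp70 and Hsp40 to extract and resolubilise proteins from stress-induced aggregates. This version carries two substitutions, G217S and T499I. No epitope tag or reporter is annotated, and the feature table does not identify a dedicated terminator downstream of the coding sequence, although the roughly 2.85 kb insert extends slightly beyond it.

The associated publication concerns dominant gain-of-function mutations in Hsp104 and the role of its middle region. This suggests the plasmid is used for conditional expression of the mutant protein in yeast to examine its effects, with an inducible promoter allowing control over when the variant is produced.
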