Features (pLannotate 1.2.2; 22 found; start..end, strand, type, name):
     55..76      +  protein_bind   CAP binding site: CAP binding activates transcription in the presence of cAMP. E. coli catabolite activator protein
     91..121     +  promoter       lac promoter: promoter for the E. coli lac operon
    129..145     +  protein_bind   lac operator: The lac repressor binds to the lac operator to inhibit transcription in E. coli. This inhibition can be relieved by adding lactose or isopropyl-β-D-thiogalactopyranoside (IPTG). lac repressor encoded by lacI
    190..208     +  promoter       T3 promoter: promoter for bacteriophage T3 RNA polymerase
    236..269     -  misc_feature   MCS (fragment): pBluescript multiple cloning site
    278..375     +  promoter       GAL10 promoter (fragment): S. cerevisiae GAL10; inducible promoter, regulated by Gal4
    515..956     +  promoter       GAL1 promoter: S. cerevisiae GAL1; inducible promoter, regulated by Gal4
    976..3699    +  CDS            HSP104: HS104_YEAST - Experimental evidence at protein level: Swiss-Prot protein existence level 1. Required, in concert with Hsp40 (YDJ1) and Hsp70 (SSA1) and small Hsps (HSP26), for the dissociation, resolubilization and refolding of aggregates of damaged proteins after heat or other environmental stresses. Extracts proteins from aggregates by unfolding and threading them in an ATP-dependent process through the axial channel of the protein hexamer, after which they can be refolded by components of the Hsp70/Hsp40 chaperone system. Substrate binding is ATP-dependent, and release of bound polypeptide
   3827..3845    -  promoter       T7 promoter: promoter for bacteriophage T7 RNA polymerase
   3848..4005    +  CDS            lacZα (fragment): LacZα fragment of β-galactosidase; lacZ fragment
   4009..4437    +  rep_origin     f1 ori (sequence partly withheld): f1 bacteriophage origin of replication; arrow indicates direction of (+) strand synthesis
   4465..4516    -  misc_feature   bom (fragment): basis of mobility region from pBR322
   4724..5386    -  CDS            HIS3: imidazoleglycerol-phosphate dehydratase, required for histidine biosynthesis; S. cerevisiae HIS3; yeast auxotrophic marker
   5387..5574    -  promoter       HIS3 promoter: S. cerevisiae HIS3
   5624..5704    +  CDS            MRM1 (fragment): MRM1_YEAST - Also known as PET56 From Saccharomyces cerevisiae (strain ATCC 204508 / S288c) (Baker's yeast).
   5705..5754    -  misc_feature   bom (fragment): basis of mobility region from pBR322
   5856..5891    -  CDS            rop (fragment): Rop protein, which maintains plasmids at low copy number; rop
   5966..6469    +  misc_feature   CEN/ARS: S. cerevisiae CEN6 centromere fused to an autonomously replicating sequence
   6499..6603    +  promoter       AmpR promoter: bla
   6604..7464    +  CDS            AmpR: β-lactamase; bla; confers resistance to ampicillin, carbenicillin, and related antibiotics
   7635..8223    +  rep_origin     ori: high-copy-number ColE1/pMB1/pBR322/pUC origin of replication
   8406..42      +  CDS            lacI (fragment) (across the origin): lac repressor; lacI; The lac repressor binds to the lac operator to inhibit transcription in E. coli. This inhibition can be relieved by adding lactose or isopropyl-β-D-thiogalactopyranoside (IPTG).
>Addgene plasmid #1151 | pGALSc104(G217S/T499I) | addgene full sequence | sequence record 238258 | Addgene NGS Result
CAGCTGGCACGACAGGTTTCCCGACTGGAAAGCGGGCAGTGAGCGCAACGCAATTAATGTGAGTTAGCTC
ACTCATTAGGCACCCCAGGCTTTACACTTTATGCTTCCGGCTCGTATGTTGTGTGGAATTGTGAGCGGAT
AACAATTTCACACAGGAAACAGCTATGACCATGATTACGCCAAGCTCGAAATTAACCCTCACTAAAGGGA
ACAAAAGCTGGTACCGGGCCCCCCCTCGACGGTATCGATAAGCTTGATATCGAATTCCTTGAATTTTCAA
AAATTCTTACTTTTTTTTTGGATGGACGCAAAGAAGTTTAATAATCATATTACATGGCATTACCACCATA
TACATATCCATATACATATCCATATACATATCCATATACATATCCATATCTAATCTTACTTATATGTTGT
GGAAATGTAAAGAGCCCCATTATCTTAGCCTAAAAAAACCTTCTCTTTGGAACTTTCAGTAATACGCTTA
ACTGCTCATTGCTATATTGAAGTACGGATTAGAAGCCGCCGAGCGGGTGACAGCCCTCCGAAGGAAGACT
CTCCTCCGTGCGTCCTCGTCTTCACCGGTCGCGTTCCTGAAACGCAGATGTGCCTCGCGCCGCACTGCTC
CGAACAATAAAGATTCTACAATACTAGCTTTTATGGTTATGAAGAGGAAAAATTGGCAGTAACCTGGCCC
CACAAACCTTCAAATGAACGAATCAAATTAACAACCATAGGATGATAATGCGATTAGTTTTTTAGCCTTA
TTTCTGGGGTAATTAATCAGCGAAGCGATGATTTTTGATCTATTAACAGATATATAAATGCAAAAACTGC
ATAACCACTTTAACTAATACTTTCAACATTTTCGGTTTGTATTACTTCTTATTCAAATGTAATAAAAGTA
TCAACAAAAAATTGTTAATATACCTCTATACTTTAACGTCAAGGAGAAAAAACCCCGGATCCGGGATGAA
CGACCAAACGCAATTTACAGAAAGGGCTCTAACGATTTTGACGTTGGCTCAAAAATTGGCTTCGGATCAT
CAACATCCACAATTACAACCTATACATATTCTAGCTGCCTTCATTGAAACGCCAGAAGATGGATCAGTCC
CTTACCTACAGAATCTAATTGAGAAGGGCCGTTACGACTATGATCTTTTCAAGAAAGTGGTTAATAGAAA
TCTAGTAAGAATTCCTCAACAGCAACCTGCACCTGCGGAGATAACTCCAAGTTATGCTTTGGGGAAAGTC
CTTCAAGACGCTGCTAAGATTCAAAAACAACAGAAGGACTCATTTATAGCGCAAGACCATATATTGTTTG
CTCTATTCAATGATTCGTCTATTCAGCAAATATTTAAGGAAGCTCAAGTAGATATTGAGGCCATCAAGCA
ACAAGCTCTTGAACTTCGTGGTAACACTAGAATTGACTCTCGTGGCGCTGATACGAACACACCTTTGGAA
TATTTATCAAAGTACGCCATTGATATGACTGAGCAGGCTCGTCAAGGTAAACTTGACCCTGTCATCGGCC
GTGAAGAAGAAATAAGAAGCACTATTAGAGTTTTAGCAAGAAGAATTAAGTCCAACCCATGTTTAATTGG
TGAGCCAGGTATCAGTAAGACCGCTATTATTGAAGGTGTTGCTCAAAGAATCATTGACGATGACGTTCCC
ACTATCTTACAAGGCGCTAAATTGTTCAGTCTAGATTTGGCCGCATTAACCGCAGGTGCTAAATACAAAG
GTGATTTCGAAGAAAGATTCAAAGGTGTTTTGAAGGAAATCGAAGAATCAAAGACTCTAATTGTGTTATT
CATTGATGAAATTCACATGTTAATGGGTAATGGTAAGGACGACGCTGCTAACATCTTGAAGCCAGCTTTG
TCCAGAGGCCAATTGAAGGTCATCGGTGCCACCACCAATAACGAATATAGATCTATTGTGGAAAAGGATG
GTGCCTTTGAAAGAAGATTCCAGAAAATTGAAGTCGCTGAACCAAGTGTGAGACAAACAGTGGCCATATT
GAGAGGTCTGCAACCAAAGTATGAAATACATCATGGTGTAAGGATTCTGGATAGCGCCTTAGTCACCGCG
GCTCAATTAGCCAAGCGTTACTTGCCATATAGAAGATTGCCAGATTCTGCTTTGGATTTAGTTGATATTT
CTTGTGCTGGTGTCGCCGTCGCAAGAGATTCTAAGCCAGAAGAATTGGATTCCAAGGAACGTCAATTGCA
ATTGATTCAAGTAGAGATAAAAGCTCTAGAGAGAGATGAAGATGCCGACTCCACCACTAAAGATAGATTA
AAGTTAGCTAGGCAGAAGGAAGCTTCATTGCAAGAAGAATTGGAACCTCTAAGACAACGTTACAATGAAG
AAAAGCATGGCCATGAAGAATTGACACAAGCTAAAAAGAAATTGGATGAACTGGAAAACAAGGCCCTTGA
TGCTGAACGTAGATATGATATTGCTACCGCCGCTGATTTAAGGTACTTCGCCATCCCAGATATCAAAAAG
CAAATCGAAAAGCTTGAAGATCAGGTTGCTGAGGAAGAGAGACGTGCTGGTGCCAACTCCATGATCCAAA
ATGTGGTCGACTCAGACACCATTTCTGAAACAGCTGCAAGATTGACTGGTATCCCTGTTAAGAAGTTGTC
AGAATCTGAAAATGAAAAATTGATTCATATGGAACGTGACTTATCATCTGAAGTCGTGGGCCAAATGGAT
GCCATTAAAGCTGTTTCCAATGCCGTTAGATTGTCTAGATCAGGTTTAGCTAATCCAAGGCAACCAGCAT
CCTTCTTATTTTTAGGTTTGTCCGGTTCCGGTAAAACTGAATTGGCTAAAAAAGTTGCTGGATTTTTGTT
TAATGATGAGGACATGATGATCAGGGTCGATTGTTCTGAATTAAGCGAGAAGTATGCGGTCTCTAAGTTG
TTGGGTACCACGGCAGGTTATGTCGGGTACGATGAAGGTGGCTTTTTAACTAACCAACTGCAATACAAAC
CATACTCCGTTTTGTTATTCGATGAAGTAGAAAAGGCACATCCTGATGTTTTGACTGTCATGCTACAAAT
GTTGGATGACGGTAGAATTACTAGTGGTCAAGGTAAGACGATCGACTGTTCCAATTGTATTGTCATCATG
ACTTCCAATCTAGGTGCTGAATTTATCAATTCTCAACAAGGATCAAAGATCCAAGAATCTACCAAGAATT
TGGTCATGGGTGCTGTTAGGCAACATTTCAGACCAGAATTTTTGAACAGAATTTCTAGTATAGTCATTTT
CAACAAGCTATCTAGAAAAGCTATTCATAAGATCGTGGATATTCGTTTGAAGGAAATTGAAGAGAGATTC
GAGCAAAATGATAAACATTACAAGTTGAATTTAACTCAAGAGGCCAAGGACTTCTTGGCCAAATATGGTT
ATTCCGATGATATGGGTGCACGTCCACTGAACAGGTTAATTCAAAACGAAATTTTGAACAAACTGGCACT
AAGGATCTTAAAGAATGAAATCAAGGATAAGGAAACTGTCAATGTCGTCTTGAAGAAGGGTAAATCTCGT
GATGAAAATGTTCCTGAGGAAGCTGAAGAATGTCTGGAAGTTCTACCAAATCACGAAGCTACTATAGGGG
CTGACACGTTAGGTGATGACGATAATGAGGACAGTATGGAAATTGATGATGACCTAGATTAATTTAATAT
AGTGTGATTTTTAAAAACTTTCGAACAAGAATCAGTAATATAATATATATAATTAATAAAACTAATGGAA
TTTGTTTAATTGAACTTGACACCCGAGCAAAAGAGCTCCAATTCGCCCTATAGTGAGTCGTATTACAATT
CACTGGCCGTCGTTTTACAACGTCGTGACTGGGAAAACCCTGGCGTTACCCAACTTAATCGCCTTGCAGC
ACATCCCCCTTTCGCCAGCTGGCGTAATAGCGAAGAGGCCCGCACCGATCGCCCTTCCCAACAGTTGCGC
AGCCTGAATGGCGAATGG
[124 nt withheld, positions 4009-4132]
C
[91 nt withheld, positions 4134-4224]
A
[49 nt withheld, positions 4226-4274]
CCTTTGACGTTGGAGTCCACGTTCTTT
[37 nt withheld, positions 4302-4338]
ACCCTATCTCGGTCTATTCTTTTGATTTATAAGGGATTTTGCCGATTTCGGCCTATTGGTTAAAAAATGA
GCTGATTTAACAAAAATTTAACGCGAATTTTAACAAAATATTAACGCTTACAATTTCCTGATGCGGTATT
TTCTCCTTACGCATCTGTGCGGTATTTCACACCGCATAGATCCGTCGAGTTCAAGAGAAAAAAAAAGAAA
AAGCAAAAAGAAAAAAGGAAAGCGCGCCTCGTTCAGAATGACACGTATAGAATGATGCATTACCTTGTCA
TCTTCAGTATCATACTGTTCGTATACATACTTACTGACATTCATAGGTATACATATATACACATGTATAT
ATATCGTATGCTGCAGCTTTAAATAATCGGTGTCACTACATAAGAACACCTTTGGTGGAGGGAACATCGT
TGGTACCATTGGGCGAGGTGGCTTCTCTTATGGCAACCGCAAGAGCCTTGAACGCACTCTCACTACGGTG
ATGATCATTCTTGCCTCGCAGACAATCAACGTGGAGGGTAATTCTGCTAGCCTCTGCAAAGCTTTCAAGA
AAATGCGGGATCATCTCGCAAGAGAGATCTCCTACTTTCTCCCTTTGCAAACCAAGTTCGACAACTGCGT
ACGGCCTGTTCGAAAGATCTACCACCGCTCTGGAAAGTGCCTCATCCAAAGGCGCAAATCCTGATCCAAA
CCTTTTTACTCCACGCACGGCCCCTAGGGCCTCTTTAAAAGCTTGACCGAGAGCAATCCCGCAGTCTTCA
GTGGTGTGATGGTCGTCTATGTGTAAGTCACCAATGCACTCAACGATTAGCGACCAGCCGGAATGCTTGG
CCAGAGCATGTATCATATGGTCCAGAAACCCTATACCTGTGTGGACGTTAATCACTTGCGATTGTGTGGC
CTGTTCTGCTACTGCTTCTGCCTCTTTTTCTGGGAAGATCGAGTGCTCTATCGCTAGGGGACCACCCTTT
AAAGAGATCGCAATCTGAATCTTGGTTTCATTTGTAATACGCTTTACTAGGGCTTTCTGCTCTGTCATCT
TTGCCTTCGTTTATCTTGCCTGCTCATTTTTTAGTATATTCTTCGAAGAAATCACATTACTTTATATAAT
GTATAATTCATTATGTGATAATGCCAATCGCTAAGAAAAAAAAAGAGTCATCCGCTAGGTGGAAAAAAAA
AAATGAAAATCATTACCGAGGCATAAAAAAATATAGAGTGTACTAGAGGAGGCCAAGAGTAATAGAAAAA
GAAAATTGCGGGAAAGGACTGTGTTATGACTTCCCTGACTAATGCCGTGTTCAAACGATACCTGGCAGTG
ACTCCTAGCGCTCACCAAGCTCTTAAAACGGGAATTTATGGTGCACTCTCAGTACAATCTGCTCTGATGC
CGCATAGTTAAGCCAGCCCCGACACCCGCCAACACCCGCTGACGCGCCCTGACGGGCTTGTCTGCTCCCG
GCATCCGCTTACAGACAAGCTGTGACCGTCTCCGGGAGCTGCATGTGTCAGAGGTTTTCACCGTCATCAC
CGAAACGCGCGAGACGAAAGGGCCTCGTGATACGCCTATTTTTATAGGTTAATGTCATGATAATAATGGT
TTCTTAGGGTCCTTTTCATCACGTGCTATAAAAATAATTATAATTTAAATTTTTTAATATAAATATATAA
ATTAAAAATAGAAAGTAAAAAAAGAAATTAAAGAAAAAATAGTTTTTGTTTTCCGAAGATGTAAAAGACT
CTAGGGGGATCGCCAACAAATACTACCTTTTATCTTGCTCTTCCTGCTCTCAGGTATTAATGCCGAATTG
TTTCATCTTGTCTGTGTAGAAGACCACACACGAAAATCCTGTGATTTTACATTTTACTTATCGTTAATCG
AATGTATATCTATTTAATCTGCTTTTCTTGTCTAATAAATATATATGTAAAGTACGCTTTTTGTTGAAAT
TTTTTAAACCTTTGTTTATTTTTTTTTCTTCATTCCGTAACTCTTCTACCTTCTTTATTTACTTTCTAAA
ATCCAAATACAAAACATAAAAATAAATAAACACAGAGTAAATTCCCAAATTATTCCATCATTAAAAGATA
CGAGGCGCGTGTAAGTTACAGGCAAGCGATCCGTCAGGTGGCACTTTTCGGGGAAATGTGCGCGGAACCC
CTATTTGTTTATTTTTCTAAATACATTCAAATATGTATCCGCTCATGAGACAATAACCCTGATAAATGCT
TCAATAATATTGAAAAAGGAAGAGTATGAGTATTCAACATTTCCGTGTCGCCCTTATTCCCTTTTTTGCG
GCATTTTGCCTTCCTGTTTTTGCTCACCCAGAAACGCTGGTGAAAGTAAAAGATGCTGAAGATCAGTTGG
GTGCACGAGTGGGTTACATCGAACTGGATCTCAACAGCGGTAAGATCCTTGAGAGTTTTCGCCCCGAAGA
ACGTTTTCCAATGATGAGCACTTTTAAAGTTCTGCTATGTGGCGCGGTATTATCCCGTATTGACGCCGGG
CAAGAGCAACTCGGTCGCCGCATACACTATTCTCAGAATGACTTGGTTGAGTACTCACCAGTCACAGAAA
AGCATCTTACGGATGGCATGACAGTAAGAGAATTATGCAGTGCTGCCATAACCATGAGTGATAACACTGC
GGCCAACTTACTTCTGACAACGATCGGAGGACCGAAGGAGCTAACCGCTTTTTTGCACAACATGGGGGAT
CATGTAACTCGCCTTGATCGTTGGGAACCGGAGCTGAATGAAGCCATACCAAACGACGAGCGTGACACCA
CGATGCCTGTAGCAATGGCAACAACGTTGCGCAAACTATTAACTGGCGAACTACTTACTCTAGCTTCCCG
GCAACAATTAATAGACTGGATGGAGGCGGATAAAGTTGCAGGACCACTTCTGCGCTCGGCCCTTCCGGCT
GGCTGGTTTATTGCTGATAAATCTGGAGCCGGTGAGCGTGGGTCTCGCGGTATCATTGCAGCACTGGGGC
CAGATGGTAAGCCCTCCCGTATCGTAGTTATCTACACGACGGGGAGTCAGGCAACTATGGATGAACGAAA
TAGACAGATCGCTGAGATAGGTGCCTCACTGATTAAGCATTGGTAACTGTCAGACCAAGTTTACTCATAT
ATACTTTAGATTGATTTAAAACTTCATTTTTAATTTAAAAGGATCTAGGTGAAGATCCTTTTTGATAATC
TCATGACCAAAATCCCTTAACGTGAGTTTTCGTTCCACTGAGCGTCAGACCCCGTAGAAAAGATCAAAGG
ATCTTCTTGAGATCCTTTTTTTCTGCGCGTAATCTGCTGCTTGCAAACAAAAAAACCACCGCTACCAGCG
GTGGTTTGTTTGCCGGATCAAGAGCTACCAACTCTTTTTCCGAAGGTAACTGGCTTCAGCAGAGCGCAGA
TACCAAATACTGTTCTTCTAGTGTAGCCGTAGTTAGGCCACCACTTCAAGAACTCTGTAGCACCGCCTAC
ATACCTCGCTCTGCTAATCCTGTTACCAGTGGCTGCTGCCAGTGGCGATAAGTCGTGTCTTACCGGGTTG
GACTCAAGACGATAGTTACCGGATAAGGCGCAGCGGTCGGGCTGAACGGGGGGTTCGTGCACACAGCCCA
GCTTGGAGCGAACGACCTACACCGAACTGAGATACCTACAGCGTGAGCTATGAGAAAGCGCCACGCTTCC
CGAAGGGAGAAAGGCGGACAGGTATCCGGTAAGCGGCAGGGTCGGAACAGGAGAGCGCACGAGGGAGCTT
CCAGGGGGAAACGCCTGGTATCTTTATAGTCCTGTCGGGTTTCGCCACCTCTGACTTGAGCGTCGATTTT
TGTGATGCTCGTCAGGGGGGCGGAGCCTATGGAAAAACGCCAGCAACGCGGCCTTTTTACGGTTCCTGGC
CTTTTGCTGGCCTTTTGCTCACATGTTCTTTCCTGCGTTATCCCCTGATTCTGTGGATAACCGTATTACC
GCCTTTGAGTGAGCTGATACCGCTCGCCGCAGCCGAACGACCGAGCGCAGCGAGTCAGTGAGCGAGGAAG
CGGAAGAGCGCCCAATACGCAAACCGCCTCTCCCCGCGCGTTGGCCGATTCATTAATG
